>Addgene plasmid #38911 | ECH1 | depositor partial sequence | sequence record 48969 | ECH1 sequence 906 bps
ATGCACCATCATCATCATCATTCTTCTGGTGTAGATCTGGGTACCGAGAACCTGTACTTCCAATCCATGG
CCCCAGACCACAGCTATGAGTCCCTTCGTGTGACGTCTGCGCAGAAACATGTTCTGCATGTCCAGCTCAA
CCGGCCCAACAAGAGGAATGCCATGAACAAGGTCTTCTGGAGAGAGATGGTAGAGTGCTTCAACAAGATT
TCGAGAGACGCTGACTGTCGGGCGGTGGTGATCTCTGGTGCAGGAAAAATGTTCACTGCAGGTATTGACC
TGATGGACATGGCTTCAGACATCCTGCAGCCCAAAGGAGATGATGTGGCCCGGATCAGCTGGTACCTCCG
TGACATCATCACTCGATACCAGGAGACCTTCAACGTCATCGAGAGGTGCCCCAAGCCCGTGATTGCTGCC
GTCCATGGGGGCTGCATTGGCGGAGGTGTGGACCTTGTCACCGCCTGTGACATCCGGTACTGTGCCCAGG
ATGCTTTCTTCCAGGTGAAGGAGGTGGACGTGGGTTTGGCTGCCGATGTAGGAACACTGCAGCGCCTGCC
CAAGGTCATCGGGAACCAGAGCCTGGTCAACGAGCTGGCCTTCACCGCCCGCAAGATGATGGCTGACGAG
GCCCTGGGCAGTGGGCTGGTCAGCCGGGTGTTCCCAGACAAAGAGGTCATGCTGGATGCTGCCTTAGCGC
TGGCGGCCGAGATTTCCAGCAAGAGCCCCGTGGCGGTGCAGAGCACCAAGGTCAACCTGCTGTATTCCCG
CGACCATTCGGTGGCCGAGAGCCTCAACTACGTGGCGTCCTGGAACATGAGCATGCTGCAGACCCAAGAC
CTCGTGAAGTCGGTCCAGGCCACGACTGAGAACAAGGAACTGAAAACCTGACAGTAAAGGTGGATA
