>Addgene plasmid #38911 | ECH1 | addgene partial sequence | sequence record 51420 | T7_term
AGCCGGATCTCAGTGGTGGTGGTGGTGGTGCTCGAGTGCGGCCGCAAGCTTGTCGACGGAGCTCGAATTC
GGATCCGTATCCACCTTTACTGTCAGGTTTTCAGTTCCTTGTTCTCAGTCGTGGCCTGGACCGACTTCAC
GAGGTCTTGGGTCTGCAGCATGCTCATGTTCCAGGACGCCACGTAGTTGAGGCTCTCGGCCACCGAATGG
TCGCGGGAATACAGCAGGTTGACCTTGGTGCTCTGCACCGCCACGGGGCTCTTGCTGGAAATCTCGGCCG
CCAGCGCTAAGGCAGCATCCAGCATGACCTCTTTGTCTGGGAACACCCGGCTGACCAGCCCACTGCCCAG
GGCCTCGTCAGCCATCATCTTGCGGGCGGTGAAGGCCAGCTCGTTGACCAGGCTCTGGTTCCCGATGACC
TTGGGCAGGCGCTGCAGTGTTCCTACATCGGCAGCCAAACCCACGTCCACCTCCTTCACCTGGAAGAAAG
CATCCTGGGCACAGTACCGGATGTCACAGGCGGTGACAAGGTCCACACCTCCGCCAATGCAGCCCCCATG
GACGGCAGCAATCACGGGCTTGGGGCACCTCTCGATGACGTTGAAGGTCTCCTGGTATCGAGTGATGATG
TCACGGAGGTACCAGCTGATCCGGGCCACATCATCTCCTTTGGGCTGCAGGATGTCTGAAGCCATGTCCA
TCAGGTCAATACCTGCAGTGAACATTTTTCCTGCACCAGAGATCACCACCGCCCGACAGTCAGCGTCTCT
CGAAATCTTGTTGAAGCACTCTACCATCTCTCTCCAGAAGACCTTGTTCATGGCATTCCTCTTGTTGGGC
CGGTTGAGCTGGACATGCAGAACATGTTTCTGCGCAGACGTCACACGAAGGGACTCATAGCTGTGGTCTG
GGGCCATGGATTGGAAGTACAGGTTCTCGGTACCCAGATCTACACCAGAAGAATGATGATGATGATGGTG
CAT
