>Addgene plasmid #38911 | ECH1 | addgene partial sequence | sequence record 51422 | T7 5'-TAATACGACTCACTATAGGG-3'
AGAAGGAGATATACATATGCACCATCATCATCATCATTCTTCTGGTGTAGATCTGGGTACCGAGAACCTG
TACTTCCAATCCATGGCCCCAGACCACAGCTATGAGTCCCTTCGTGTGACGTCTGCGCAGAAACATGTTC
TGCATGTCCAGCTCAACCGGCCCAACAAGAGGAATGCCATGAACAAGGTCTTCTGGAGAGAGATGGTAGA
GTGCTTCAACAAGATTTCGAGAGACGCTGACTGTCGGGCGGTGGTGATCTCTGGTGCAGGAAAAATGTTC
ACTGCAGGTATTGACCTGATGGACATGGCTTCAGACATCCTGCAGCCCAAAGGAGATGATGTGGCCCGGA
TCAGCTGGTACCTCCGTGACATCATCACTCGATACCAGGAGACCTTCAACGTCATCGAGAGGTGCCCCAA
GCCCGTGATTGCTGCCGTCCATGGGGGCTGCATTGGCGGAGGTGTGGACCTTGTCACCGCCTGTGACATC
CGGTACTGTGCCCAGGATGCTTTCTTCCAGGTGAAGGAGGTGGACGTGGGTTTGGCTGCCGATGTAGGAA
CACTGCAGCGCCTGCCCAAGGTCATCGGGAACCAGAGCCTGGTCAACGAGCTGGCCTTCACCGCCCGCAA
GATGATGGCTGACGAGGCCCTGGGCAGTGGGCTGGTCAGCCGGGTGTTCCCAGACAAAGAGGTCATGCTG
GATGCTGCCTTAGCGCTGGCGGCCGAGATTTCCAGCAAGAGCCCCGTGGCGGTGCAGAGCACCAAGGTCA
ACCTGCTGTATTCCCGCGACCATTCGGTGG
