[The description below was written by a language model from this plasmid's Addgene catalogue record.]
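Description:
ECH1 is a bacterial expression plasmid built on the pNIC28-Bsa4 backbone from the SGC, designed to produce recombinant human protein in E. coli for structural biology. It is maintained under kanamycin selection and is listed as low copy. No feature table is provided, so the origin of replication and the exact regulatory elements are not itemised. The recorded sequencing primers (T7 forward and T7 terminator) indicate that the insert sits between T7 promoter and T7 terminator regions, the usual arrangement for expression in hosts that supply T7 RNA polymerase, although the promoter is not stated explicitly as a field.

The insert is a 906 bp fragment of human ECH1, annotated as peroxisomal enoyl-coenzyme A hydratase-like protein (also known as HPXEL), introduced by ligation-independent cloning. The record cautions that it may not be the full open reading frame, which is typical of constructs whose boundaries were trimmed to yield a soluble, crystallisable domain. The protein is expressed with an N-terminal His tag followed by a TEV protease recognition site. The tag allows capture by immobilised metal affinity chromatography, and TEV cleavage then removes it to leave near-native protein.

The stated purpose is bacterial expression for structure determination, and the alternative names link the construct to a deposited PDB structure of ECH1. It is therefore mainly useful for preparing purified ECH1 for crystallography, biophysical characterisation or biochemical assays.
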