Addgene plasmid #38911: ECH1
Purpose: Bacterial expression for structure determination; may not be full ORF
Depositing lab: Nicola Burgess-Brown. Depositing organization: University of Oxford.
Backbone
  Vector backbone: pNIC28-Bsa4
  Backbone manufacturer: SGC
  Vector type: Bacterial Expression
Growth in bacteria
  Bacterial resistance: Kanamycin, 50 μg/mL
  Growth temperature: 37°C
  Growth strain: Mach1
  Copy number: Low Copy
Gene/Insert
  Gene/Insert name: ECH1 (alt names: peroxisomal enoyl-coenzyme A hydratase-like protein; PDB:2VRE)
  Species: H. sapiens (human)
  Insert size (bp): 906
  Entrez Gene: ECH1 (a.k.a. HPXEL)
  Tag / fusion protein: His Tev (N terminal on insert)
  Cloning method: Ligation Independent Cloning
  Sequencing primers: 5′ T7; 3′ T7-term
Terms and licenses: Academic/Nonprofit Terms; Industry Terms: Not Available to Industry
How to cite: ECH1 was a gift from Nicola Burgess-Brown (Addgene plasmid # 38911 ; http://n2t.net/addgene:38911 ; RRID:Addgene_38911)
